>Addgene plasmid #182250 | pmiRGLO Dual-Luciferase-MYB-3'UTR | addgene full sequence | sequence record 357586 | Addgene NGS Result
TTCCTCATCTCCGGGCCTTTCGACCTGCAGCCCAAGCTTGGCAATCCGGTACTGTTGGTAAAGCCACCAT
GGAAGATGCCAAAAACATTAAGAAGGGCCCAGCGCCATTCTACCCACTCGAAGACGGGACCGCCGGCGAG
CAGCTGCACAAAGCCATGAAGCGCTACGCCCTGGTGCCCGGCACCATCGCCTTTACCGACGCACATATCG
AGGTGGACATTACCTACGCCGAGTACTTCGAGATGAGCGTTCGGCTGGCAGAAGCTATGAAGCGCTATGG
GCTGAATACAAACCATCGGATCGTGGTGTGCAGCGAGAATAGCTTGCAGTTCTTCATGCCCGTGTTGGGT
GCCCTGTTCATCGGTGTGGCTGTGGCCCCAGCTAACGACATCTACAACGAGCGCGAGCTGCTGAACAGCA
TGGGCATCAGCCAGCCCACCGTCGTATTCGTGAGCAAGAAAGGGCTGCAAAAGATCCTCAACGTGCAAAA
GAAGCTACCGATCATACAAAAGATCATCATCATGGATAGCAAGACCGACTACCAGGGCTTCCAAAGCATG
TACACCTTCGTGACTTCCCATTTGCCACCCGGCTTCAACGAGTACGACTTCGTGCCCGAGAGCTTCGACC
GGGACAAAACCATCGCCCTGATCATGAACAGTAGTGGCAGTACCGGATTGCCCAAGGGCGTAGCCCTACC
GCACCGCACCGCTTGTGTCCGATTCAGTCATGCCCGCGACCCCATCTTCGGCAACCAGATCATCCCCGAC
ACCGCTATCCTCAGCGTGGTGCCATTTCACCACGGCTTCGGCATGTTCACCACGCTGGGCTACTTGATCT
GCGGCTTTCGGGTCGTGCTCATGTACCGCTTCGAGGAGGAGCTATTCTTGCGCAGCTTGCAAGACTATAA
GATTCAATCTGCCCTGCTGGTGCCCACACTATTTAGCTTCTTCGCTAAGAGCACTCTCATCGACAAGTAC
GACCTAAGCAACTTGCACGAGATCGCCAGCGGCGGGGCGCCGCTCAGCAAGGAGGTAGGTGAGGCCGTGG
CCAAACGCTTCCACCTACCAGGCATCCGCCAGGGCTACGGCCTGACAGAAACAACCAGCGCCATTCTGAT
CACCCCCGAAGGGGACGACAAGCCTGGCGCAGTAGGCAAGGTGGTGCCCTTCTTCGAGGCTAAGGTGGTG
GACTTGGACACCGGTAAGACACTGGGTGTGAACCAGCGCGGCGAGCTGTGCGTCCGTGGCCCCATGATCA
TGAGCGGCTACGTTAACAACCCCGAGGCTACAAACGCTCTCATCGACAAGGACGGCTGGCTGCACAGCGG
CGACATCGCCTACTGGGACGAGGACGAGCACTTCTTCATCGTGGACCGGCTGAAGAGCCTGATCAAATAC
AAGGGCTACCAGGTAGCCCCAGCCGAACTGGAGAGCATCCTGCTGCAACACCCCAACATCTTCGACGCCG
GGGTCGCCGGCCTGCCCGACGACGATGCCGGCGAGCTGCCCGCCGCAGTCGTCGTGCTGGAACACGGTAA
AACCATGACCGAGAAGGAGATCGTGGACTATGTGGCCAGCCAGGTTACAACCGCCAAGAAGCTGCGCGGT
GGTGTTGTGTTCGTGGACGAGGTGCCTAAAGGACTGACCGGCAAGTTGGACGCCCGCAAGATCCGCGAGA
TTCTCATTAAGGCCAAGAAGGGCGGCAAGATCGCCGTGTAATTCTAGTTGTTTAAACGAGCTCGCTAGCT
GTAAATGCCAAATGAAAAACGTTTTTTGCTGCTATGGTCTTAGCCTGTAGACATGCTGCTAGTATCAGAG
GGGCAGTAGAGCTTGGACAGAAAGAAAAGAAACTTGGTGTTAGGTAATTGACTATGCACTAGTATTTCAG
ACTTTTTAATTTTATATATATATACATTTTTTTTCCTTCTGCAATACATTTGAAAACTTGTTTGGGAGAC
TCTGCATTTTTTATTGTGGTTTTTTTGTTATTGTTGGTTTATACAAGCATGCGTTGCACTTCTTTTTTGG
GAGATGTGTGTTGTTGATGTTCTATGTTTTGTTTTGAGTGTAGCCTGACTGTTTTATAATTTGGGAGTTC
TGCATTTGATCCGCATCCCCTGTGGTTTCTAAGTGTATGGTCTCAGAACTGTTGCATGGATCCTGTGTTT
GCAACTGGGGAGACAGAAACTGTGGTTGATAGCCAGTCACTGCCTTAAGAACATTTGATGCAAGATGGCC
AGCACTGAACTTTTGAGATATGACGGTGTACTTACTGCCTTGTCTAGAGTCGACCTGCAGGCATGCAAGC
TGATCCGGCTGCTAACAAAGCCCGAAAGGAAGCTGAGTTGGCTGCTGCCACCGCTGAGCAATAACTAGCA
TAACCCCTTGGGGCGGCCGCTTCGAGCAGACATGATAAGATACATTGATGAGTTTGGACAAACCACAACT
AGAATGCAGTGAAAAAAATGCTTTATTTGTGAAATTTGTGATGCTATTGCTTTATTTGTAACCATTATAA
GCTGCAATAAACAAGTTAACAACAACAATTGCATTCATTTTATGTTTCAGGTTCAGGGGGAGATGTGGGA
GGTTTTTTTAAGCAAGTAAAACCTCTACAAATGTGGTAAAATCGAATTTTAACAAAATATTAACGCTTAC
AATTTCCTGATGCGGTATTTTCTCCTTACGCATCTGTGCGGTATTTCACACCGCATACGCGGATCTGCGC
AGCACCATGGCCTGAAATAACCTCTGAAAGAGGAACTTGGTTAGGTACCTTCTGAGGCGGAAAGAACCAG
CTGTGGAATGTGTGTCAGTTAGGGTGTGGAAAGTCCCCAGGCTCCCCAGCAGGCAGAAGTATGCAAAGCA
TGCATCTCAATTAGTCAGCAACCAGGTGTGGAAAGTCCCCAGGCTCCCCAGCAGGCAGAAGTATGCAAAG
CATGCATCTCAATTAGTCAGCAACCATAGTCCCGCCCCTAACTCCGCCCATCCCGCCCCTAACTCCGCCC
AGTTCCGCCCATTCTCCGCCCCATGGCTGACTAATTTTTTTTATTTATGCAGAGGCCGAGGCCGCCTCGG
CCTCTGAGCTATTCCAGAAGTAGTGAGGAGGCTTTTTTGGAGGCCTAGGCTTTTGCAAAAAGCTTGATTC
TTCTGACACAACAGTCTCGAACCAAAGGCTGGAGCCACCATGGCTTCCAAGGTGTACGACCCCGAGCAAC
GCAAACGCATGATCACTGGGCCTCAGTGGTGGGCTCGCTGCAAGCAAATGAACGTGCTGGACTCCTTCAT
CAACTACTATGATTCCGAGAAGCACGCCGAGAACGCCGTGATTTTTCTGCATGGTAACGCTGCCTCCAGC
TACCTGTGGAGGCACGTCGTGCCTCACATCGAGCCCGTGGCTAGATGCATCATCCCTGATCTGATCGGAA
TGGGTAAGTCCGGCAAGAGCGGGAATGGCTCATATCGCCTCCTGGATCACTACAAGTACCTCACCGCTTG
GTTCGAGCTGCTGAACCTTCCAAAGAAAATCATCTTTGTGGGCCACGACTGGGGGGCTTGTCTGGCCTTT
CACTACTCCTACGAGCACCAAGACAAGATCAAGGCCATCGTCCATGCTGAGAGTGTCGTGGACGTGATCG
AGTCCTGGGACGAGTGGCCTGACATCGAGGAGGATATCGCCCTGATCAAGAGCGAAGAGGGCGAGAAAAT
GGTGCTTGAGAATAACTTCTTCGTCGAGACCATGCTCCCAAGCAAGATCATGCGGAAACTGGAGCCTGAG
GAGTTCGCTGCCTACCTGGAGCCATTCAAGGAGAAGGGCGAGGTTAGACGGCCTACCCTCTCCTGGCCTC
GCGAGATCCCTCTCGTTAAGGGAGGCAAGCCCGACGTCGTCCAGATTGTCCGCAACTACAACGCCTACCT
TCGGGCCAGCGACGATCTGCCTAAGATGTTCATCGAGTCCGACCCTGGGTTCTTTTCCAACGCTATTGTC
GAGGGAGCTAAGAAGTTCCCTAACACCGAGTTCGTGAAGGTGAAGGGCCTCCACTTCAGCCAGGAGGACG
CTCCAGATGAAATGGGTAAGTACATCAAGAGCTTCGTGGAGCGCGTGCTGAAGAACGAGCAGACCGGTGG
TGGGAGCGGAGGTGGCGGATCAGGTGGCGGAGGCTCCGGAGGGATTGAACAAGATGGATTGCACGCAGGT
TCTCCGGCCGCTTGGGTGGAGAGGCTATTCGGCTATGACTGGGCACAACAGACAATCGGCTGCTCTGATG
CCGCCGTGTTCCGGCTGTCAGCGCAGGGGCGCCCGGTTCTTTTTGTCAAGACCGACCTGTCCGGTGCCCT
GAATGAACTGCAGGACGAGGCAGCGCGGCTATCGTGGCTGGCCACGACGGGCGTTCCTTGCGCAGCTGTG
CTCGACGTTGTCACTGAAGCGGGAAGGGACTGGCTGCTATTGGGCGAAGTGCCGGGGCAGGATCTCCTGT
CATCTCACCTTGCTCCTGCCGAGAAAGTATCCATCATGGCTGATGCAATGCGGCGGCTGCATACGCTTGA
TCCGGCTACCTGCCCATTCGACCACCAAGCGAAACATCGCATCGAGCGAGCACGTACTCGGATGGAAGCC
GGTCTTGTCGATCAGGATGATCTGGACGAAGAGCATCAGGGGCTCGCGCCAGCCGAACTGTTCGCCAGGC
TCAAGGCGCGCATGCCCGACGGCGAGGATCTCGTCGTGACCCATGGCGATGCCTGCTTGCCGAATATCAT
GGTGGAAAATGGCCGCTTTTCTGGATTCATCGACTGTGGCCGGCTGGGTGTGGCGGACCGCTATCAGGAC
ATAGCGTTGGCTACCCGTGATATTGCTGAAGAGCTTGGCGGCGAATGGGCTGACCGCTTCCTCGTGCTTT
ACGGTATCGCCGCTCCCGATTCGCAGCGCATCGCCTTCTATCGCCTTCTTGACGAGTTCTTCTGAGCGGG
ACTCTGGGGTTCGAAATGACCGACCAAGCGACGCCCAACCTGCCATCACGATGGCCGCAATAAAATATCT
TTATTTTCATTACATCTGTGTGTTGGTTTTTTGTGTGAATCGATAGCGATAAGGATCCTCTTTGCGCTTG
CGTTTTCCCTTGTCCAGATAGCCCAGTAGCTGACATTCATCCGGGGTCAGCACCGTTTCTGCGGACTGGC
TTTCTACGTAATGGTTTCTTAGACGTCAGGTGGCACTTTTCGGGGAAATGTGCGCGGAACCCCTATTTGT
TTATTTTTCTAAATACATTCAAATATGTATCCGCTCATGAGACAATAACCCTGATAAATGCTTCAATAAT
ATTGAAAAAGGAAGAGTATGAGTATTCAACATTTCCGTGTCGCCCTTATTCCCTTTTTTGCGGCATTTTG
CCTTCCTGTTTTTGCTCACCCAGAAACGCTGGTGAAAGTAAAAGATGCTGAAGATCAGTTGGGTGCACGA
GTGGGTTACATCGAACTGGATCTCAACAGCGGTAAGATCCTTGAGAGTTTTCGCCCCGAAGAACGTTTTC
CAATGATGAGCACTTTCAAAGTTCTGCTATGTGGCGCGGTATTATCCCGTATTGACGCCGGGCAAGAGCA
ACTCGGTCGCCGCATACACTATTCTCAGAATGACTTGGTTGAGTACTCACCAGTCACAGAAAAGCATCTT
ACGGATGGCATGACAGTAAGAGAATTATGCAGTGCTGCCATAACCATGAGTGATAACACTGCGGCCAACT
TACTTCTGACAACTATCGGAGGACCGAAGGAGCTAACCGCTTTTTTGCACAACATGGGGGATCATGTAAC
TCGCCTTGATCGTTGGGAACCGGAGCTGAATGAAGCCATACCAAACGACGAGCGTGACACCACGATGCCT
GTAGCAATGGCAACAACGTTGCGCAAACTATTAACTGGCGAACTACTTACTCTAGCTTCCCGGCAACAAT
TAATAGACTGGATGGAGGCGGATAAAGTTGCAGGACCACTTCTGCGCTCGGCCCTTCCGGCTGGCTGGTT
TATTGCTGATAAATCTGGAGCCGGTGAGCGTGGGTCTCGCGGTATCATTGCAGCACTGGGGCCAGATGGT
AAGCCCTCCCGTATCGTAGTTATCTACACGACGGGGAGTCAGGCAACTATGGATGAACGAAATAGACAGA
TCGCTGAGATAGGTGCCTCACTGATTAAGCATTGGTAATTCGAAATGACCGACCAAGCGACGCCCAACCG
GTATCAGCTCACTCAAAGGCGGTAATACGGTTATCCACAGAATCAGGGGATAACGCAGGAAAGAACATGT
GAGCAAAAGGCCAGCAAAAGGCCAGGAACCGTAAAAAGGCCGCGTTGCTGGCGTTTTTCCATAGGCTCCG
CCCCCCTGACGAGCATCACAAAAATCGACGCTCAAGTCAGAGGTGGCGAAACCCGACAGGACTATAAAGA
TACCAGGCGTTTCCCCCTGGAAGCTCCCTCGTGCGCTCTCCTGTTCCGACCCTGCCGCTTACCGGATACC
TGTCCGCCTTTCTCCCTTCGGGAAGCGTGGCGCTTTCTCATAGCTCACGCTGTAGGTATCTCAGTTCGGT
GTAGGTCGTTCGCTCCAAGCTGGGCTGTGTGCACGAACCCCCCGTTCAGCCCGACCGCTGCGCCTTATCC
GGTAACTATCGTCTTGAGTCCAACCCGGTAAGACACGACTTATCGCCACTGGCAGCAGCCACTGGTAACA
GGATTAGCAGAGCGAGGTATGTAGGCGGTGCTACAGAGTTCTTGAAGTGGTGGCCTAACTACGGCTACAC
TAGAAGGACAGTATTTGGTATCTGCGCTCTGCTGAAGCCAGTTACCTTCGGAAAAAGAGTTGGTAGCTCT
TGATCCGGCAAACAAACCACCGCTGGTAGCGGTGGTTTTTTTGTTTGCAAGCAGCAGATTACGCGCAGAA
AAAAAGGATTTCAAGAAGATCCTTTGATCTTTTCTACGGGGTCTGACGCTCAGTGGAACGAAAACTCACG
TTAAGGGATTTTGGTCATGAGATTATCAAAAAGGATCTTCACCTAGATCCTTTTATAGTCCGGAAATACA
GGAACGCACGCTGGATGGCCCTTCGCTGGGATGGTGAAACCATGAAAAATGGCAGCTTCAGTGGATTAAG
TGGGGGTAATGTGGCCTGTACCCTCTGGTTGCATAGGTATTCATACGGTTAAAATTTATCAGGCGCGATT
GCGGCAGTTTTTCGGGTGGTTTGTTGCCATTTTTACCTGTCTGCTGCCGTGATCGCGCTGAACGCGTTTT
AGCGGTGCGTACAATTAAGGGATTATGGTAAATCCACTTACTGTCTGCCCTCGTAGCCATCGAGATAAAC
CGCAGTACTCCGGCCACGATGCGTCCGGCGTAGAGGATCGAGATCTACCGGGTAGGGGAGGCGCTTTTCC
CAAGGCAGTCTGGAGCATGCGCTTTAGCAGCCCCGCTGGGCACTTGGCGCTACACAAGTGGCCTCTGGCC
TCGCACACATTCCACATCCACCGGTAGGCGCCAACCGGCTCCGTTCTTTGGTGGCCCCTTCGCGCCACCT
TCTACTCCTCCCCTAGTCAGGAAGTTCCCCCCCGCCCCGCAGCTCGCGTCGTGCAGGACGTGACAAATGG
AAGTAGCACGTCTCACTAGTCTCGTGCAGATGGACAGCACCGCTGAGCAATGGAAGCGGGTAGGCCTTTG
GGGCAGCGGCCAATAGCAGCTTTGCTCCTTCGCTTTCTGGGCTCAGAGGCTGGGAAGGGGTGGGTCCGGG
GGCGGGCTCAGGGGCGGGCTCAGGGGCGGGGCGGGCGCCCGAAGGTCCTCCGGAGGCCCGGCATTCTGCA
CGCTTCAAAAGCGCACGTCTGCCGCGCTGTTCTCCTC
Features (pLannotate 1.2.2; 18 found; start..end, strand, type, name):
     69..1721    +  CDS            luciferase: firefly luciferase synthetic luc2 version of the luciferase gene
   2283..2311    +  misc_feature   MCS (fragment): pUC18/19 multiple cloning site
   2318..2367    +  CDS            SET1 (fragment): solubility-enhancement tag derived from T7 phage gene 10B
   2375..2394    +  terminator     T7 terminator (fragment): transcription terminator for bacteriophage T7 RNA polymerase
   2416..2537    -  polyA_signal   SV40 poly(A) signal: SV40 polyadenylation signal
   2560..2628    -  CDS            large T antigen (fragment): large T antigen from SV40 (simian virus 40)
   2633..2665    +  rep_origin     M13 ori (fragment): M13 bacteriophage origin of replication; arrow indicates direction of (+) strand synthesis
   2666..2717    -  misc_feature   bom (fragment): basis of mobility region from pBR322
   2782..3139    +  promoter       SV40 promoter: SV40 enhancer and early promoter
   3190..4122    +  CDS            hRluc: Renilla luciferase human codon-optimized
   4173..4965    +  CDS            NeoR/KanR (fragment): aminoglycoside phosphotransferase from Tn5; aph(3')-II (or nptII); confers resistance to neomycin, kanamycin, and G418 (Geneticin®)
   5029..5077    +  polyA_signal   poly(A) signal: synthetic polyadenylation signal
   5098..5190    -  CDS            tnpA (fragment): TN5P_ECOLX - Also known as tnp. Experimental evidence at protein level: Swiss-Prot protein existence level 1. Mediates transposition of transposon Tn5 by a 'cut and paste' mechanism. First, the monomeric transposase binds the 19 bp inverted DNA repeats flanking the transposon. Then, dimerization of the DNA- bound transposase creates a synaptic DNA complex. After nicking of the first DNA strand, excision of the transposon proceeds through a series of intermediates. The transposase then mediates the insertion of the transposon at a new site by strand transfer. The activity of the wild- type tran
   5233..5337    +  promoter       AmpR promoter: bla
   5338..6198    +  CDS            AmpR: β-lactamase; bla; confers resistance to ampicillin, carbenicillin, and related antibiotics
   6356..6944    -  rep_origin     ori: high-copy-number ColE1/pMB1/pBR322/pUC origin of replication
   7060..7343    +  misc_feature   cer region: ColE1-derived recombination site that helps to maintain plasmids as monomers
   7400..22      +  promoter       PGK promoter (across the origin): mouse phosphoglycerate kinase 1 promoter
