[The description below was written by a language model from this plasmid's Addgene catalogue record and pLannotate feature annotations shown in this document.]
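Description:
pmiRGLO Dual-Luciferase-MYB-3'UTR is a mammalian dual-luciferase reporter plasmid built on the Promega pmirGLO backbone and designed to measure microRNA-mediated repression through a 3' untranslated region. It is propagated in E. coli as a high-copy plasmid using a ColE1/pUC-type origin and an ampicillin resistance gene (β-lactamase with its own promoter). A ColE1 cer site is also annotated, which helps keep the plasmid monomeric.

The test cassette consists of a PGK promoter (annotated as the mouse phosphoglycerate kinase 1 promoter and spanning the sequence origin) driving the synthetic firefly luciferase gene luc2. A 532 bp fragment of the human MYB 3' UTR, which according to the record contains three binding sites for miR-150, was inserted between NheI and XbaI sites downstream of the luciferase coding sequence. The feature table does not annotate the insert itself, but it fits the unannotated gap between luc2 and the remaining polylinker fragment, followed by an SV40 poly(A) signal. A second, independent cassette uses the SV40 enhancer/early promoter to express human codon-optimised Renilla luciferase, followed by a neomycin phosphotransferase coding sequence and a synthetic poly(A) signal. This provides an internal normalisation control and potentially G418 selection in mammalian cells. Several short annotated fragments (SET1, T7 terminator, large T antigen, M13 ori, bom, tnpA) are probably incidental matches rather than functional parts.

In use, miR-150 binding to the MYB sites should lower firefly signal relative to Renilla, so the ratio reports targeting of this UTR. The associated work concerns a miR-150 axis regulating human T cell proliferation.
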