Addgene plasmid #182250: pmiRGLO Dual-Luciferase-MYB-3'UTR
Purpose: Human MYB 3` UTR region containing 3x binding sites for miR-150 cloned downstream of luciferase reporter gene
Depositing lab: Silvia Monticelli. Depositing organization: Institute for Research in Biomedicine, Switzerland. Publication: RFX transcription factors control a miR-150/PDAP1 axis that restrains the proliferation of human T cells. Chirichella M, Bianchi N, Dzafo E, Foli E, Gualdrini F, Kenyon A, Natoli G, Monticelli S. PLoS Biol. 2022 Feb 10;20(2):e3001538. doi: 10.1371/journal.pbio.3001538. PubMed 35143476.
Backbone
  Vector backbone: pmirGLO Dual-Luciferase
  Backbone manufacturer: Promega
  Backbone size w/o insert (bp): 7344
  Total vector size (bp): 7876
  Vector type: Mammalian Expression, Luciferase
Growth in bacteria
  Bacterial resistance: Ampicillin, 100 μg/mL
  Growth temperature: 37°C
  Growth strain: DH5alpha
  Copy number: High Copy
Gene/Insert
  Gene/Insert name: 3' UTR region of MYB gene
  Species: H. sapiens (human)
  Insert size (bp): 532
  Cloning method: Restriction Enzyme; 5′ cloning site NheI (unknown if destroyed); 3′ cloning site XbaI (unknown if destroyed)
  Sequencing primers: 5′ AGA AGC TGC GCG GTG GTG TTG TG
Terms and licenses: Academic/Nonprofit Terms; Industry Terms: Not Available to Industry
How to cite: pmiRGLO Dual-Luciferase-MYB-3'UTR was a gift from Silvia Monticelli (Addgene plasmid # 182250 ; http://n2t.net/addgene:182250 ; RRID:Addgene_182250)
